>Addgene plasmid #208706 | pAAV-hSyn-GRAB-rDA3mut | addgene full sequence | sequence record 412476 | Addgene NGS Result
GCTGGCCTTTTGCTCACATGTCCTGCAGGCAGCTGCGCGCTCGCTCGCTCACTGAGGCCGCCCGGGCGTC
GGGCGACCTTTGGTCGCCCGGCCTCAGTGAGCGAGCGAGCGCGCAGAGAGGGAGTGGCCAACTCCATCAC
TAGGGGTTCCTGCGGCCGCACGCGTATGAGGCGGGGTGGGGGTGCCTACCTGACGACCGACCCCGACCCA
CTGGACAAGCACCCAACCCCCATTCCCCAAATTGCGCATCCCCTATCAGAGAGGGGGAGGGGAAACAGGA
TGCGGCGAGGCGCGTGCGCACTGCCAGCTTCAGCACCGCGGACAGTGCCTTCGCCCCCGCCTGGCGGCGC
GCGCCACCGCCGCCTCAGCACTGAAGGCGCGCTGACGTCACTCGCCGGTCCCCCGCAAACTCCCCTTCCC
GGCCACCTTGGTCGCGTCCGCGCCGCCGCCGGCCCAGCCGGACCGCACCACGCGAGGCGCGAGATAGGGG
GGCACGGGCGCGACCATCTGCGCTGCGGCGCCGGCGACTCAGCGCTGCCTCAGTCTGCGGTGGGCAGCGG
AGGAGTCGTGTCGTGCCTGAGAGCGCAGTCGAGAAACCGGTGCCACCATGAAGACGATCATCGCCCTGAG
CTACATCTTCTGCTTGGTGTTCGCCGACTACAAGGACGATGATGACGCCATGAGGACTCTGAACACCTCT
GCCATGGACGGGACTGGGCTGGTGGTGGAGAGGGACTTCTCTGTTCGTATCCTCACTGCCTGTTTCCTGT
CGCTGCTCATCCTGTCCACGCTCCTGGGGAACACGCTGGTCTGTGCTGCCGTTATCAGGTTCCGACACCT
GCGGTCCAAGGTGACCAACTTCTTTGTCATCTCCTTGGCTGTGTCAGATCTCTTGGTGGCCGTCCTGGTC
ATGCCCTGGAAGGCAGTGGCTGAGATTGCTGGCTTCTGGCCCTTTGGGTCCTTCTGTAACATCTGGGTGG
CCTTTGACATCATGTGCTCCACTGCATCCATCCTCAACCTCTGTGTGATCAGCGTGGACAGGTATTGGGC
TATCTCCAGCCCTGAGCGGTATGAGAGAAAGATGACCCCCAAGGCAGCCTTCATCCTGATCAGTGTGGCA
TGGACCTTGTCTGTACTCATCTCCTTCATCCCAGTGCAGCTCAGCTGGCACAAGGCAAAACCCACAAGCC
CCTCTGATGGAAATGCCACTTCCCTGGCTGAGACCATAGACAACTGTGACTCCAGCCTCAGCAGGACATA
TGCCATCTCAGCCTCTGTAATACCCTTTTACATCCCTGTGGCCATCATGATTGTCTGCTACACCAGGATC
TACAGGATTGCTCAGAAAAAGCTCTCCTCCTTCATGGTTTCCGAGCGGATGTACCCCGAGGACGGCGCCC
TGAAGAGCGAGATCAAGAAGGGGCTGAGGCTGAAGGACGGCGGCCACTACGCCGCCGAGGTCAAGACCAC
CTACAAGGCCAAGAAGCCCGTGCAGCTGCCCGGCGCCTACATCGTGGACATCAAGTTGGACATCGTGTCC
CACAACGAGGACTACACCATCGTGGAACAGTGCGAACGCGCCGAGGGCCGCCACTCCACCGGCGGCATGG
ACGAGCTGTACAAGGGAGGTACAGGCGGGAGTCTGGTGAGCAAGGGCGAGGAGGATAACATGGCCATCAT
CAAGGAGTTCATGCGCTTCAAGGTGCACATGGAGGGCTCCGTGAACGGCCACGAGTTCGAGATCGAGGGC
GAGGGCGAGGGCCGCCCCTACGAGGCCTTTCAGACCGCTAAGCTGAAGGTGACCAAGGGTGGCCCCCTGC
CCTTCGCCTGGGACATCCTGTCCCCTCAGTTCATGTACGGCTCCAAGGCCTACATTAAGCACCCAGCCGA
CATCCCCGACTACTTCAAGTCGTCCTTCCCCGAGGGCTTCAGGTGGGAGCGCGTGATGAACTTCGAGGAC
GGCGGCATTATTCACGTGAACCAGGACTCCTCCCTGCAGGACGGCGTATTCATCTACAAGGTGAAGCTGC
GCGGCACCAACTTCCCCCCCGACGGCCCCGTAATGCAGAAGAAAACTATGGGGTGGGAACATCGGAAGGA
CGACCTTAAAAGAGAAACTAAAGTCCTGAAGACTCTGTCGGTGATCATGGGTGTGTTTGTGTGCTGTTGG
CTACCTTTCTTCATCTTGAACTGCATTTTGCCCTTCTGTGGGTCTGGGGAGACGCAGCCCTTCTGCATTG
ATTCCAACACCTTTGACGTGTTTGTGTGGTTTGGGTGGGCTAATTCATCCTTGAACCCCATCATTTATGC
CTTTAATGCTGATTTTCGGAAGGCATTTTCAACCCTCTTAGGATGCTACAGACTTTGCCCTGCGACGAAT
AATGCCATAGAGACGGTGAGTATCAATAACAATGGGGCCGCGATGTTTTCCAGCCATCATGAGCCACGAG
GCTCCATCTCCAAGGAGTGCAATCTGGTTTACCTGATCCCACATGCTGTGGGCTCCTCTGAGGACCTGAA
AAAGGAGGAGGCAGCTGGCATCGCCAGACCCTTGGAGAAGCTGTCCCCAGCCCTATCGGTCATATTGGAC
TATGACACTGACGTCTCTCTGGAGAAGATCCAACCCATCACACAAAACGGTCAGCACCCAACCTGAGAAT
TCGATATCAAGCTTATCGATAATCAACCTCTGGATTACAAAATTTGTGAAAGATTGACTGGTATTCTTAA
CTATGTTGCTCCTTTTACGCTATGTGGATACGCTGCTTTAATGCCTTTGTATCATGCTATTGCTTCCCGT
ATGGCTTTCATTTTCTCCTCCTTGTATAAATCCTGGTTGCTGTCTCTTTATGAGGAGTTGTGGCCCGTTG
TCAGGCAACGTGGCGTGGTGTGCACTGTGTTTGCTGACGCAACCCCCACTGGTTGGGGCATTGCCACCAC
CTGTCAGCTCCTTTCCGGGACTTTCGCTTTCCCCCTCCCTATTGCCACGGCGGAACTCATCGCCGCCTGC
CTTGCCCGCTGCTGGACAGGGGCTCGGCTGTTGGGCACTGACAATTCCGTGGTGTTGTCGGGGAAATCAT
CGTCCTTTCCTTGGCTGCTCGCCTATGTTGCCACCTGGATTCTGCGCGGGACGTCCTTCTGCTACGTCCC
TTCGGCCCTCAATCCAGCGGACCTTCCTTCCCGCGGCCTGCTGCCGGCTCTGCGGCCTCTTCCGCGTCTT
CGCCTTCGCCCTCAGACGAGTCGGATCTCCCTTTGGGCCGCCTCCCCGCATCGATACCGAGCGCTGCTCG
AGAGATCTACGGGTGGCATCCCTGTGACCCCTCCCCAGTGCCTCTCCTGGCCCTGGAAGTTGCCACTCCA
GTGCCCACCAGCCTTGTCCTAATAAAATTAAGTTGCATCATTTTGTCTGACTAGGTGTCCTTCTATAATA
TTATGGGGTGGAGGGGGGTGGTATGGAGCAAGGGGCAAGTTGGGAAGACAACCTGTAGGGCCTGCGGGGT
CTATTGGGAACCAAGCTGGAGTGCAGTGGCACAATCTTGGCTCACTGCAATCTCCGCCTCCTGGGTTCAA
GCGATTCTCCTGCCTCAGCCTCCCGAGTTGTTGGGATTCCAGGCATGCATGACCAGGCTCAGCTAATTTT
TGTTTTTTTGGTAGAGACGGGGTTTCACCATATTGGCCAGGCTGGTCTCCAACTCCTAATCTCAGGTGAT
CTACCCACCTTGGCCTCCCAAATTGCTGGGATTACAGGCGTGAACCACTGCTCCCTTCCCTGTCCTTCTG
ATTTTGTAGGTAACCACGTGCGGACCGAGCGGCCGCAGGAACCCCTAGTGATGGAGTTGGCCACTCCCTC
TCTGCGCGCTCGCTCGCTCACTGAGGCCGGGCGACCAAAGGTCGCCCGACGCCCGGGCTTTGCCCGGGCG
GCCTCAGTGAGCGAGCGAGCGCGCAGCTGCCTGCAGGGGCGCCTGATGCGGTATTTTCTCCTTACGCATC
TGTGCGGTATTTCACACCGCATA
[95 nt withheld, positions 4014-4108]
T
[46 nt withheld, positions 4110-4155]
C
[141 nt withheld, positions 4157-4297]
CCTTTGACGTTGGAGTCCACGTTCTTT
[37 nt withheld, positions 4325-4361]
ACTCTATCTCGGGCTATTCTTTTGATTTATAAGGGATTTTGCCGATTTCGGTCTATTGGTTAAAAAATGA
GCTGATTTAACAAAAATTTAACGCGAATTTTAACAAAATATTAACGTTTACAATTTTATGGTGCACTCTC
AGTACAATCTGCTCTGATGCCGCATAGTTAAGCCAGCCCCGACACCCGCCAACACCCGCTGACGCGCCCT
GACGGGCTTGTCTGCTCCCGGCATCCGCTTACAGACAAGCTGTGACCGTCTCCGGGAGCTGCATGTGTCA
GAGGTTTTCACCGTCATCACCGAAACGCGCGAGACGAAAGGGCCTCGTGATACGCCTATTTTTATAGGTT
AATGTCATGATAATAATGGTTTCTTAGACGTCAGGTGGCACTTTTCGGGGAAATGTGCGCGGAACCCCTA
TTTGTTTATTTTTCTAAATACATTCAAATATGTATCCGCTCATGAGACAATAACCCTGATAAATGCTTCA
ATAATATTGAAAAAGGAAGAGTATGAGTATTCAACATTTCCGTGTCGCCCTTATTCCCTTTTTTGCGGCA
TTTTGCCTTCCTGTTTTTGCTCACCCAGAAACGCTGGTGAAAGTAAAAGATGCTGAAGATCAGTTGGGTG
CACGAGTGGGTTACATCGAACTGGATCTCAACAGCGGTAAGATCCTTGAGAGTTTTCGCCCCGAAGAACG
TTTTCCAATGATGAGCACTTTTAAAGTTCTGCTATGTGGCGCGGTATTATCCCGTATTGACGCCGGGCAA
GAGCAACTCGGTCGCCGCATACACTATTCTCAGAATGACTTGGTTGAGTACTCACCAGTCACAGAAAAGC
ATCTTACGGATGGCATGACAGTAAGAGAATTATGCAGTGCTGCCATAACCATGAGTGATAACACTGCGGC
CAACTTACTTCTGACAACGATCGGAGGACCGAAGGAGCTAACCGCTTTTTTGCACAACATGGGGGATCAT
GTAACTCGCCTTGATCGTTGGGAACCGGAGCTGAATGAAGCCATACCAAACGACGAGCGTGACACCACGA
TGCCTGTAGCAATGGCAACAACGTTGCGCAAACTATTAACTGGCGAACTACTTACTCTAGCTTCCCGGCA
ACAATTAATAGACTGGATGGAGGCGGATAAAGTTGCAGGACCACTTCTGCGCTCGGCCCTTCCGGCTGGC
TGGTTTATTGCTGATAAATCTGGAGCCGGTGAGCGTGGGTCTCGCGGTATCATTGCAGCACTGGGGCCAG
ATGGTAAGCCCTCCCGTATCGTAGTTATCTACACGACGGGGAGTCAGGCAACTATGGATGAACGAAATAG
ACAGATCGCTGAGATAGGTGCCTCACTGATTAAGCATTGGTAACTGTCAGACCAAGTTTACTCATATATA
CTTTAGATTGATTTAAAACTTCATTTTTAATTTAAAAGGATCTAGGTGAAGATCCTTTTTGATAATCTCA
TGACCAAAATCCCTTAACGTGAGTTTTCGTTCCACTGAGCGTCAGACCCCGTAGAAAAGATCAAAGGATC
TTCTTGAGATCCTTTTTTTCTGCGCGTAATCTGCTGCTTGCAAACAAAAAAACCACCGCTACCAGCGGTG
GTTTGTTTGCCGGATCAAGAGCTACCAACTCTTTTTCCGAAGGTAACTGGCTTCAGCAGAGCGCAGATAC
CAAATACTGTTCTTCTAGTGTAGCCGTAGTTAGGCCACCACTTCAAGAACTCTGTAGCACCGCCTACATA
CCTCGCTCTGCTAATCCTGTTACCAGTGGCTGCTGCCAGTGGCGATAAGTCGTGTCTTACCGGGTTGGAC
TCAAGACGATAGTTACCGGATAAGGCGCAGCGGTCGGGCTGAACGGGGGGTTCGTGCACACAGCCCAGCT
TGGAGCGAACGACCTACACCGAACTGAGATACCTACAGCGTGAGCTATGAGAAAGCGCCACGCTTCCCGA
AGGGAGAAAGGCGGACAGGTATCCGGTAAGCGGCAGGGTCGGAACAGGAGAGCGCACGAGGGAGCTTCCA
GGGGGAAACGCCTGGTATCTTTATAGTCCTGTCGGGTTTCGCCACCTCTGACTTGAGCGTCGATTTTTGT
GATGCTCGTCAGGGGGGCGGAGCCTATGGAAAAACGCCAGCAACGCGGCCTTTTTACGGTTCCTGGCCTT
TT
Features (pLannotate 1.2.2; 18 found; start..end, strand, type, name):
     33..60      +  repeat_region  AAV2 ITR (fragment): inverted terminal repeat of adeno-associated virus serotype 2 inverted
     89..116     +  repeat_region  AAV2 ITR (fragment): inverted terminal repeat of adeno-associated virus serotype 2 inverted
    166..588     +  promoter       hSyn promoter (fragment): human synapsin I promoter; confers neuron-specific expression (Kügler et al., 2003)
    656..676     +  CDS            3xFLAG (fragment): three tandem FLAG® epitope tags
    800..1336    +  CDS            DRD1: DRD1_RABIT - Protein inferred from homology: Swiss-Prot protein existence level 3. Dopamine receptor whose activity is mediated by G proteins which activate adenylyl cyclase. From Oryctolagus cuniculus (Rabbit).
   1366..2088    +  CDS            HyPerRed (fragment): red fluorescent genetically encoded indicator for H2O2 ()
   2111..2362    +  CDS            ADRB1 (fragment): ADRB1_HUMAN - Also known as ADRB1R, B1AR. Experimental evidence at protein level: Swiss-Prot protein existence level 1. Beta-adrenergic receptors mediate the catecholamine-induced activation of adenylate cyclase through the action of G proteins. This receptor binds epinephrine and norepinephrine with approximately equal affinity. Mediates Ras activation through G(s)-alpha- and cAMP-mediated signaling. Involved in the regulation of sleep/wake behaviors (PubMed:31473062). From Homo sapiens (Human).
   2657..2681    +  misc_feature   MCS (fragment): pBluescript multiple cloning site
   2681..3269    +  misc_feature   WPRE: woodchuck hepatitis virus posttranscriptional regulatory element
   3301..3777    +  polyA_signal   hGH poly(A) signal: human growth hormone polyadenylation signal
   3817..3957    +  repeat_region  AAV2 ITR: inverted terminal repeat of adeno-associated virus serotype 2 inverted
   3962..4013    -  misc_feature   bom (fragment): basis of mobility region from pBR322
   4032..4487    +  rep_origin     f1 ori (sequence partly withheld): f1 bacteriophage origin of replication; arrow indicates direction of (+) strand synthesis
   4488..4537    -  misc_feature   bom (fragment): basis of mobility region from pBR322
   4639..4674    -  CDS            rop (fragment): Rop protein, which maintains plasmids at low copy number; rop
   4769..4873    +  promoter       AmpR promoter: bla
   4874..5734    +  CDS            AmpR: β-lactamase; bla; confers resistance to ampicillin, carbenicillin, and related antibiotics
   5905..6493    +  rep_origin     ori: high-copy-number ColE1/pMB1/pBR322/pUC origin of replication
