[The description below was written by a language model from this plasmid's Addgene catalogue record and pLannotate feature annotations shown in this document.]
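Description:
pAAV-hSyn-GRAB-rDA3mut is a 6.5 kb adeno-associated virus transfer plasmid built on a pAAV backbone for neuron-specific expression of GRAB_rDA3mut, the control version of a red, GPCR-activation-based fluorescent dopamine sensor. In bacteria it is maintained through a high-copy ColE1/pUC-type origin and selected with ampicillin via the bla gene. An f1 phage origin is also present, along with short remnants of pBR322 bom and rop sequences. The expression cassette is bounded by AAV2 inverted terminal repeats, which provide the signals for replication and packaging of the intervening DNA into AAV particles. The right-hand ITR is annotated as intact, while the left-hand one is detected only as short fragments, which may reflect the difficulty of sequencing and annotating these repeats.

Between the ITRs, the human synapsin I promoter restricts expression to neurons. The open reading frame is annotated as a chimera: a short match to a FLAG epitope near the start, a dopamine D1 receptor-like segment, a red fluorescent protein module matched by homology to the HyPerRed indicator, and then a further receptor segment whose closest database hit is the human β1-adrenergic receptor. These automated homology labels (including a rabbit DRD1 match) should be read loosely, since the catalogue lists the insert as human-derived. The layout is consistent with the GRAB design, in which a fluorescent protein is inserted within a receptor so that ligand-driven conformational change alters fluorescence. The "mut" designation marks this as a control sensor, although the record does not state the specific mutation. A WPRE and the human growth hormone polyadenylation signal follow the coding sequence to enhance transcript stability and processing. The construct is intended as a control alongside active rDA3 sensors when imaging dopaminergic activity in neurons.
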