Addgene plasmid #208706: pAAV-hSyn-GRAB-rDA3mut
Purpose: Expresses the genetically-encoded fluorescent dopamine (DA) control sensor GRAB_rDA3mut in neurons
Depositing lab: Yulong Li. Depositing organization: Peking University. Publication: Improved green and red GRAB sensors for monitoring dopaminergic activity in vivo. Zhuo Y, Luo B, Yi X, Dong H, Miao X, Wan J, Williams JT, Campbell MG, Cai R, Qian T, Li F, Weber SJ, Wang L, Li B, Wei Y, Li G, Wang H, Zheng Y, Zhao Y, Wolf ME, Zhu Y, Watabe-Uchida M, Li Y. Nat Methods. 2023 Nov 30. doi: 10.1038/s41592-023-02100-w. PubMed 38036855.
Backbone
  Vector backbone: pAAV
  Vector type: AAV
Growth in bacteria
  Bacterial resistance: Ampicillin, 100 μg/mL
  Growth temperature: 37°C
  Growth strain: NEB Stable
  Copy number: High Copy
Gene/Insert
  Gene/Insert name: GPCR activation based dopamine (DA) control sensor GRAB_rDA3mut (alt names: GRAB_rDA3mut; rDA3mut)
  Species: H. sapiens (human)
  Promoter: hSyn
  Cloning method: Gibson Cloning
  Sequencing primers: 5′ ACGGGCGCGACCATCTGCGC; 3′ CATTAAAGCAGCGTATCC
Terms and licenses: Academic/Nonprofit Terms; Industry Terms: Not Available to Industry
Depositor comments: Please visit https://doi.org/10.1101/2023.08.24.554559 for biorxiv preprint
How to cite: pAAV-hSyn-GRAB-rDA3mut was a gift from Yulong Li (Addgene plasmid # 208706 ; http://n2t.net/addgene:208706 ; RRID:Addgene_208706)
